>Addgene plasmid #38078 | pFRT/TO/HIS/FLAG/HA-CSNK1E | depositor full sequence | sequence record 47961 | pFRT/TO/HIS/FLAG/HA-CSNK1E sequence 6747 bps
TTGTACAAAGTGGTTGATATCCAGCACAGTGGCGGCCGCTCAAGTCTAGAGGGCCCGCGGTTCGAAGGTA
AGCCTATCCCTAACCCTCTCCTCGGTCTCGATTCTACGCTCGAGTCTAGAGGGCCCGTTTAAACCCGCTG
ATCAGCCTCGACTGTGCCTTCTAGTTGCCAGCCATCTGTTGTTTGCCCCTCCCCCGTGCCTTCCTTGACC
CTGGAAGGTGCCACTCCCACTGTCCTTTCCTAATAAAATGAGGAAATTGCATCGCATTGTCTGAGTAGGT
GTCATTCTATTCTGGGGGGTGGGGTGGGGCAGGACAGCAAGGGGGAGGATTGGGAAGACAATAGCAGGCA
TGCTGGGGATGCGGTGGGCTCTATGGCTTCTGAGGCGGAAAGAACCAGCTGGGGCTCTAGGGGGTATCCC
C
[124 nt withheld, positions 422-545]
C
[91 nt withheld, positions 547-637]
AGGGTGATGGTTCACGTACCTAGAAGTTCCTATTCCGAAGTTCCTATTCTCTAGAAAGTATAGGAACTTC
CTTGGCCAAAAAGCCTGAACTCACCGCGACGTCTGTCGAGAAGTTTCTGATCGAAAAGTTCGACAGCGTC
TCCGACCTGATGCAGCTCTCGGAGGGCGAAGAATCTCGTGCTTTCAGCTTCGATGTAGGAGGGCGTGGAT
ATGTCCTGCGGGTAAATAGCTGCGCCGATGGTTTCTACAAAGATCGTTATGTTTATCGGCACTTTGCATC
GGCCGCGCTCCCGATTCCGGAAGTGCTTGACATTGGGGAGTTCAGCGAGAGCCTGACCTATTGCATCTCC
CGCCGTGCACAGGGTGTCACGTTGCAAGACCTGCCTGAAACCGAACTGCCCGCTGTTCTGCAGCCGGTCG
CGGAGGCCATGGATGCGATCGCTGCGGCCGATCTTAGCCAGACGAGCGGGTTCGGCCCATTCGGACCGCA
AGGAATCGGTCAATACACTACATGGCGTGATTTCATATGCGCGATTGCTGATCCCCATGTGTATCACTGG
CAAACTGTGATGGACGACACCGTCAGTGCGTCCGTCGCGCAGGCTCTCGATGAGCTGATGCTTTGGGCCG
AGGACTGCCCCGAAGTCCGGCACCTCGTGCACGCGGATTTCGGCTCCAACAATGTCCTGACGGACAATGG
CCGCATAACAGCGGTCATTGACTGGAGCGAGGCGATGTTCGGGGATTCCCAATACGAGGTCGCCAACATC
TTCTTCTGGAGGCCGTGGTTGGCTTGTATGGAGCAGCAGACGCGCTACTTCGAGCGGAGGCATCCGGAGC
TTGCAGGATCGCCGCGGCTCCGGGCGTATATGCTCCGCATTGGTCTTGACCAACTCTATCAGAGCTTGGT
TGACGGCAATTTCGATGATGCAGCTTGGGCGCAGGGTCGATGCGACGCAATCGTCCGATCCGGAGCCGGG
ACTGTCGGGCGTACACAAATCGCCCGCAGAAGCGCGGCCGTCTGGACCGATGGCTGTGTAGAAGTACTCG
CCGATAGTGGAAACCGACGCCCCAGCACTCGTCCGAGGGCAAAGGAATAGCACGTACTACGAGATTTCGA
TTCCACCGCCGCCTTCTATGAAAGGTTGGGCTTCGGAATCGTTTTCCGGGACGCCGGCTGGATGATCCTC
CAGCGCGGGGATCTCATGCTGGAGTTCTTCGCCCACCCCAACTTGTTTATTGCAGCTTATAATGGTTACA
AATAAAGCAATAGCATCACAAATTTCACAAATAAAGCATTTTTTTCACTGCATTCTAGTTGTGGTTTGTC
CAAACTCATCAATGTATCTTATCATGTCTGTATACCGTCGACCTCTAGCTAGAGCTTGGCGTAATCATGG
TCATAGCTGTTTCCTGTGTGAAATTGTTATCCGCTCACAATTCCACACAACATACGAGCCGGAAGCATAA
AGTGTAAAGCCTGGGGTGCCTAATGAGTGAGCTAACTCACATTAATTGCGTTGCGCTCACTGCCCGCTTT
CCAGTCGGGAAACCTGTCGTGCCAGCTGCATTAATGAATCGGCCAACGCGCGGGGAGAGGCGGTTTGCGT
ATTGGGCGCTCTTCCGCTTCCTCGCTCACTGACTCGCTGCGCTCGGTCGTTCGGCTGCGGCGAGCGGTAT
CAGCTCACTCAAAGGCGGTAATACGGTTATCCACAGAATCAGGGGATAACGCAGGAAAGAACATGTGAGC
AAAAGGCCAGCAAAAGGCCAGGAACCGTAAAAAGGCCGCGTTGCTGGCGTTTTTCCATAGGCTCCGCCCC
CCTGACGAGCATCACAAAAATCGACGCTCAAGTCAGAGGTGGCGAAACCCGACAGGACTATAAAGATACC
AGGCGTTTCCCCCTGGAAGCTCCCTCGTGCGCTCTCCTGTTCCGACCCTGCCGCTTACCGGATACCTGTC
CGCCTTTCTCCCTTCGGGAAGCGTGGCGCTTTCTCATAGCTCACGCTGTAGGTATCTCAGTTCGGTGTAG
GTCGTTCGCTCCAAGCTGGGCTGTGTGCACGAACCCCCCGTTCAGCCCGACCGCTGCGCCTTATCCGGTA
ACTATCGTCTTGAGTCCAACCCGGTAAGACACGACTTATCGCCACTGGCAGCAGCCACTGGTAACAGGAT
TAGCAGAGCGAGGTATGTAGGCGGTGCTACAGAGTTCTTGAAGTGGTGGCCTAACTACGGCTACACTAGA
AGGACAGTATTTGGTATCTGCGCTCTGCTGAAGCCAGTTACCTTCGGAAAAAGAGTTGGTAGCTCTTGAT
CCGGCAAACAAACCACCGCTGGTAGCGGTGGTTTTTTTGTTTGCAAGCAGCAGATTACGCGCAGAAAAAA
AGGATCTCAAGAAGATCCTTTGATCTTTTCTACGGGGTCTGACGCTCAGTGGAACGAAAACTCACGTTAA
GGGATTTTGGTCATGAGATTATCAAAAAGGATCTTCACCTAGATCCTTTTAAATTAAAAATGAAGTTTTA
AATCAATCTAAAGTATATATGAGTAAACTTGGTCTGACAGTTACCAATGCTTAATCAGTGAGGCACCTAT
CTCAGCGATCTGTCTATTTCGTTCATCCATAGTTGCCTGACTCCCCGTCGTGTAGATAACTACGATACGG
GAGGGCTTACCATCTGGCCCCAGTGCTGCAATGATACCGCGAGACCCACGCTCACCGGCTCCAGATTTAT
CAGCAATAAACCAGCCAGCCGGAAGGGCCGAGCGCAGAAGTGGTCCTGCAACTTTATCCGCCTCCATCCA
GTCTATTAATTGTTGCCGGGAAGCTAGAGTAAGTAGTTCGCCAGTTAATAGTTTGCGCAACGTTGTTGCC
ATTGCTACAGGCATCGTGGTGTCACGCTCGTCGTTTGGTATGGCTTCATTCAGCTCCGGTTCCCAACGAT
CAAGGCGAGTTACATGATCCCCCATGTTGTGCAAAAAAGCGGTTAGCTCCTTCGGTCCTCCGATCGTTGT
CAGAAGTAAGTTGGCCGCAGTGTTATCACTCATGGTTATGGCAGCACTGCATAATTCTCTTACTGTCATG
CCATCCGTAAGATGCTTTTCTGTGACTGGTGAGTACTCAACCAAGTCATTCTGAGAATAGTGTATGCGGC
GACCGAGTTGCTCTTGCCCGGCGTCAATACGGGATAATACCGCGCCACATAGCAGAACTTTAAAAGTGCT
CATCATTGGAAAACGTTCTTCGGGGCGAAAACTCTCAAGGATCTTACCGCTGTTGAGATCCAGTTCGATG
TAACCCACTCGTGCACCCAACTGATCTTCAGCATCTTTTACTTTCACCAGCGTTTCTGGGTGAGCAAAAA
CAGGAAGGCAAAATGCCGCAAAAAAGGGAATAAGGGCGACACGGAAATGTTGAATACTCATACTCTTCCT
TTTTCAATATTATTGAAGCATTTATCAGGGTTATTGTCTCATGAGCGGATACATATTTGAATGTATTTAG
AAAAATAAACAAATAGGGGTTCCGCGCACATTTCCCCGAAAAGTGCCACCTGACGTCGACGGATCGGGAG
ATCTCCCGATCCCCTATGGTGCACTCTCAGTACAATCTGCTCTGATGCCGCATAGTTAAGCCAGTATCTG
CTCCCTGCTTGTGTGTTGGAGGTCGCTGAGTAGTGCGCGAGCAAAATTTAAGCTACAACAAGGCAAGGCT
TGACCGACAATTGCATGAAGAATCTGCTTAGGGTTAGGCGTTTTGCGCTGCTTCGCGATGTACGGGCCAG
ATATACGCGTTGACATTGATTATTGACTAGTTATTAATAGTAATCAATTACGGGGTCATTAGTTCATAGC
CCATATATGGAGTTCCGCGTTACATAACTTACGGTAAATGGCCCGCCTGGCTGACCGCCCAACGACCCCC
GCCCATTGACGTCAATAATGACGTATGTTCCCATAGTAACGCCAATAGGGACTTTCCATTGACGTCAATG
GGTGGAGTATTTACGGTAAACTGCCCACTTGGCAGTACATCAAGTGTATCATATGCCAAGTACGCCCCCT
ATTGACGTCAATGACGGTAAATGGCCCGCCTGGCATTATGCCCAGTACATGACCTTATGGGACTTTCCTA
CTTGGCAGTACATCTACGTATTAGTCATCGCTATTACCATGGTGATGCGGTTTTGGCAGTACATCAATGG
GCGTGGATAGCGGTTTGACTCACGGGGATTTCCAAGTCTCCACCCCATTGACGTCAATGGGAGTTTGTTT
TGGAACCAAAATCAACGGGACTTTCCAAAATGTCGTAACAACTCCGCCCCATTGACGCAAATGGGCGGTA
GGCGTGTACGGTGGGAGGTCTATATAAGCAGAGCTCTCCCTATCAGTGATAGAGATCTCCCTATCAGTGA
TAGAGATCGTCGACGAGCTCGTTTAGTGAACCGTCAGATCGCCTGGAGACGCCATCCACGCTGTTTTGAC
CTCCATAGAAGACACCGGGACCGATCCAGCCTCCGGACTCTAGCGTTTAAACTTAAGCTTGGTACCATGC
ACCACCACCACCACCACCACCACATGGACTACAAGGACGACGATGACAAGTACCCTTATGACGTGCCCGA
TTACGCTTTGAACCAGATATCAACAAGTTTGTACAAAAAAGCAGGCTCCACCATGGAGCTACGTGTGGGG
AACAAGTACCGCCTGGGACGGAAGATCGGGAGCGGGTCCTTCGGAGATATCTACCTGGGTGCCAACATCG
CCTCTGGTGAGGAAGTCGCCATCAAGCTGGAGTGTGTGAAGACAAAGCACCCCCAGCTGCACATCGAGAG
CAAGTTCTACAAGATGATGCAGGGTGGCGTGGGGATCCCGTCCATCAAGTGGTGCGGAGCTGAGGGCGAC
TACAACGTGATGGTCATGGAGCTGCTGGGGCCTAGCCTCGAGGACCTGTTCAACTTCTGTTCCCGCAAAT
TCAGCCTCAAGACGGTGCTGCTCTTGGCCGACCAGATGATCAGCCGCATCGAGTATATCCACTCCAAGAA
CTTCATCCACCGGGACGTCAAGCCCGACAACTTCCTCATGGGGCTGGGGAAGAAGGGCAACCTGGTCTAC
ATCATCGACTTCGGCCTGGCCAAGAAGTACCGGGACGCCCGCACCCACCAGCACATTCCCTACCGGGAAA
ACAAGAACCTGACCGGCACGGCCCGCTACGCTTCCATCAACACGCACCTGGGCATTGAGCAAAGCCGTCG
AGATGACCTGGAGAGCCTGGGCTACGTGCTCATGTACTTCAACCTGGGCTCCCTGCCCTGGCAGGGGCTC
AAAGCAGCCACCAAGCGCCAGAAGTATGAACGGATCAGCGAGAAGAAGATGTCAACGCCCATCGAGGTCC
TCTGCAAAGGCTATCCCTCCGAATTCTCAACATACCTCAACTTCTGCCGCTCCCTGCGGTTTGACGACAA
GCCCGACTACTCTTACCTACGTCAGCTCTTCCGCAACCTCTTCCACCGGCAGGGCTTCTCCTATGACTAC
GTCTTTGACTGGAACATGCTGAAATTCGGTGCAGCCCGGAATCCCGAGGATGTGGACCGGGAGCGGCGAG
AACACGAACGCGAGGAGAGGATGGGGCAGCTACGGGGGTCCGCGACCCGAGCCCTGCCCCCTGGCCCACC
CACGGGGGCCACTGCCAACCGGCTCCGCAGTGCCGCCGAGCCCGTGGCTTCCACGCCAGCCTCCCGCATC
CAGCCGGCTGGCAATACTTCTCCCAGAGCGATCTCGCGGGTCGACCGGGAGAGGAAGGTGAGTATGAGGC
TGCACAGGGGTGCGCCCGCCAACGTCTCCTCCTCAGACCTCACTGGGCGGCAAGAGGTCTCCCGGATCCC
AGCCTCACAGACAAGTGTGCCATTTGACCATCTCGGGAAGTAGGACCCAGCTTTCTTGTACAAAGTGGTT
GATATCCAGCACAGTGGCGGCCGCTCAAGTCTAGAGGGCCCGCGGTTCGAAGGTAAGCCTATCCCTAACC
CTCTCCTCGGTCTCGATTCTACGCGTACCTGATCCGCGGCCGCATAGATAACTGATCCAGTGTGCCTCGA
GATATCTAGACCCAGCTTTC
Features (pLannotate 1.2.2; 29 found; start..end, strand, type, name):
     67..108     +  CDS            V5 tag: epitope tag from simian virus 5
    152..376     +  polyA_signal   bGH poly(A) signal: bovine growth hormone polyadenylation signal
    380..401     +  promoter       SV40 promoter (fragment): SV40 enhancer and early promoter
    422..655     +  rep_origin     f1 ori (fragment) (sequence partly withheld): f1 bacteriophage origin of replication; arrow indicates direction of (+) strand synthesis
    660..707     +  protein_bind   FRT: FLP-mediated recombination occurs in the 8-bp core sequence TCTAGAAA (Turan and Bode, 2011). FLP recombinase from the Saccharomyces cerevisiae 2μ plasmid
    715..1737    +  CDS            HygR: hygromycin B phosphotransferase confers resistance to hygromycin
   1747..1872    +  CDS            ble (fragment): BLE_KLEPN - Experimental evidence at protein level: Swiss-Prot protein existence level 1. Binding protein with a strong affinity to the bleomycin family of antibiotics. Binds to CL990; an antimitotic-antibiotic compound. From Klebsiella pneumoniae.
   1867..1988    +  polyA_signal   SV40 poly(A) signal: SV40 polyadenylation signal
   2061..2077    -  protein_bind   lac operator: The lac repressor binds to the lac operator to inhibit transcription in E. coli. This inhibition can be relieved by adding lactose or isopropyl-β-D-thiogalactopyranoside (IPTG). lac repressor encoded by lacI
   2085..2115    -  promoter       lac promoter: promoter for the E. coli lac operon
   2130..2151    -  protein_bind   CAP binding site: CAP binding activates transcription in the presence of cAMP. E. coli catabolite activator protein
   2164..2256    -  CDS            lacI (fragment): lac repressor; lacI; The lac repressor binds to the lac operator to inhibit transcription in E. coli. This inhibition can be relieved by adding lactose or isopropyl-β-D-thiogalactopyranoside (IPTG).
   2439..3027    -  rep_origin     ori: high-copy-number ColE1/pMB1/pBR322/pUC origin of replication
   3198..4058    -  CDS            AmpR: β-lactamase; bla; confers resistance to ampicillin, carbenicillin, and related antibiotics
   4059..4163    -  promoter       AmpR promoter: bla
   4222..4274    -  misc_feature   bom (fragment): basis of mobility region from pBR322
   4429..4808    +  enhancer       CMV enhancer: human cytomegalovirus immediate early enhancer
   4881..4898    -  promoter       CMV promoter (fragment): human cytomegalovirus (CMV) immediate early promoter
   4961..5012    +  promoter       CMVd2 promoter: truncated human cytomegalovirus (CMV) immediate early promoter that yields moderately reduced expression relative to the full-length promoter
   5014..5033    +  promoter       PLtetO-1 promoter (fragment): modified phage lambda PL promoter with tet operator sites (Lutz and Bujard, 1997)
   5035..5054    +  promoter       PLtetO-1 promoter (fragment): modified phage lambda PL promoter with tet operator sites (Lutz and Bujard, 1997)
   5062..5095    +  promoter       TRE3GV promoter (fragment): 3rd-generation Tet-responsive promoter that can be activated by binding of Tet-On® 3G, optimized for retroviral and lentiviral vectors
   5187..5210    +  CDS            9xHis (fragment): 9xHis affinity tag
   5217..5237    +  CDS            FLAG (fragment): FLAG® epitope tag, followed by an enterokinase cleavage site
   5280..5304    +  protein_bind   attB1: mutant version of attB; recombination site for the Gateway® BP reaction BP Clonase™
   5310..6557    +  CDS            CSNK1E: KC1E_HUMAN - Experimental evidence at protein level: Swiss-Prot protein existence level 1. Casein kinases are operationally defined by their preferential utilization of acidic proteins such as caseins as substrates. Can phosphorylate a large number of proteins. Participates in Wnt signaling. Phosphorylates DVL1 and DVL2. Central component of the circadian clock. In balance with PP1, determines the circadian period length, through the regulation of the speed and rhythmicity of PER1 and PER2 phosphorylation. Controls PER1 and PER2 nuclear transport and degradation. Inhibits cytokine-induced gran
   6562..6586    -  protein_bind   attB2: mutant version of attB; recombination site for the Gateway® BP reaction BP Clonase™
   6639..6680    +  CDS            V5 tag: epitope tag from simian virus 5
   6737..14      -  protein_bind   attB2 (across the origin): mutant version of attB; recombination site for the Gateway® BP reaction BP Clonase™
