[The description below was written by a language model from this plasmid's Addgene catalogue record and pLannotate feature annotations shown in this document.]
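Description:
pFRT/TO/HIS/FLAG/HA-CSNK1E is a 6,747 bp mammalian expression plasmid made by Gateway recombination of the human casein kinase 1 epsilon (CSNK1E) coding sequence into the pFRT/TO/HIS/FLAG/HA-DEST destination vector. It is propagated in E. coli through a high-copy ColE1/pUC-type origin with ampicillin selection (AmpR under its own bla promoter). A fragment of the f1 origin and remnants of lac regulatory sequence are also annotated in the backbone.

The expression cassette uses the CMV enhancer and promoter followed by two short tet operator-like matches, which fits the "TO" in the name and implies that transcription is repressed by Tet repressor and induced by tetracycline or doxycycline in suitable host cells. Downstream lie the backbone-encoded N-terminal His, FLAG and HA tags (the feature table detects only the His and FLAG portions), then attB1, the roughly 1.25 kb CSNK1E open reading frame, attB2 and the bGH polyadenylation signal. V5 tag sequences and a further attB2 match are annotated after the insert, but the catalogue lists only the N-terminal tag, so the record does not indicate that V5 is fused to the protein.

An FRT site sits directly upstream of a hygromycin resistance gene that has no complete promoter of its own (only a small SV40 promoter fragment is annotated) and ends in an SV40 poly(A) signal. This arrangement is typical of FLP-mediated integration at a genomic FRT landing site, where correct insertion activates hygromycin resistance and yields isogenic stable lines. The associated publication concerns the mRNA-bound proteome, which suggests inducible expression of tagged CSNK1E for affinity purification or RNA-binding studies, although the record does not state the specific use.
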