Addgene plasmid #38078: pFRT/TO/HIS/FLAG/HA-CSNK1E
Depositing lab: Markus Landthaler. Depositing organization: Max-Delbrueck-Centrum fuer Molekulare Medizin (MDC). Publication: The mRNA-Bound Proteome and Its Global Occupancy Profile on Protein-Coding Transcripts. Baltz AG, Munschauer M, Schwanhausser B, Vasile A, Murakawa Y, Schueler M, Youngs N, Penfold-Brown D, Drew K, Milek M, Wyler E, Bonneau R, Selbach M, Dieterich C, Landthaler M. Mol Cell. 2012 Jun 8;46(5):674-90. 10.1016/j.molcel.2012.05.021 PubMed 22681889.
Backbone
  Vector backbone: pFRT/TO/HIS/FLAG/HA-DEST
  Backbone size w/o insert (bp): 5496
  Total vector size (bp): 6747
  Vector type: Mammalian Expression
  Selectable markers: Hygromycin
Growth in bacteria
  Bacterial resistance: Ampicillin, 100 μg/mL
  Growth temperature: 37°C
  Growth strain: DH5alpha
  Copy number: Unknown
Gene/Insert
  Gene/Insert name: CSNK1E casein kinase 1, epsilon (alt name: HCKIE; CKIepsilon)
  Species: H. sapiens (human)
  Insert size (bp): 1251
  GenBank ID: NM_001894.4
  Entrez Gene: CSNK1E (a.k.a. CKIe, CKIepsilon, HCKIE)
  Tag / fusion protein: HIS/FLAG/HA (N terminal on backbone)
  Cloning method: Gateway Cloning
  Sequencing primers: 5′ CMV; 3′ BGH
Terms and licenses: Academic/Nonprofit Terms; Industry Terms: Not Available to Industry
How to cite: pFRT/TO/HIS/FLAG/HA-CSNK1E was a gift from Markus Landthaler (Addgene plasmid # 38078 ; http://n2t.net/addgene:38078 ; RRID:Addgene_38078)
