>Addgene plasmid #38078 | pFRT/TO/HIS/FLAG/HA-CSNK1E | addgene partial sequence | sequence record 53445 | CMV-F 5'-CGCAAATGGGCGGTAGGCGTG-3'
CCTATCAGTGATAGAGATCTCCCTATCAGTGATAGAGATCGTCGACGAGCTCGTTTAGTGAACCGTCAGA
TCGCCTGGAGACGCCATCCACGCTGTTTTGACCTCCATAGAAGACACCGGGACCGATCCAGCCTCCGGAC
TCTAGCGTTTAAACTTAAGCTTGGTACCATGCACCACCACCACCACCACCACCACATGGACTACAAGGAC
GACGATGACAAGTACCCTTATGACGTGCCCGATTACGCTTTGAACCAGATATCAACAAGTTTGTACAAAA
AAGCAGGCTCCACCATGGAGCTACGTGTGGGGAACAAGTACCGCCTGGGACGGAAGATCGGGAGCGGGTC
CTTCGGAGATATCTACCTGGGTGCCAACATCGCCTCTGGTGAGGAAGTCGCCATCAAGCTGGAGTGTGTG
AAGACAAAGCACCCCCAGCTGCACATCGAGAGCAAGTTCTACAAGATGATGCAGGGTGGCGTGGGGATCC
CGTCCATCAAGTGGTGCGGAGCTGAGGGCGACTACAACGTGATGGTCATGGAGCTGCTGGGGCCTAGCCT
CGAGGACCTGTTCAACTTCTGTTCCCGCAAATTCAGCCTCAAGACGGTGCTGCTCTTGGCCGACCAGATG
ATCAGCCGCATCGAGTATATCCACTCCAAGAACTTCATCCACCGGGACGTCAAGCCCGACAACTTCCTCA
TGGGGCTGGGGAAGAAGGGCAACCTGGTCTACATCATCGACTTCGGCCTGGCCAAGAAGTACCGGGACGC
CCGCACCCACCAGCACATTCCCTACCGGGAAAACAAGAACCTGACCGGCACGGCCCGCTACGCTTCCATC
AACACGCACCTGGGCATTGAGCAAAGCCGTCGAGATGACCTGGAGAGCCTGGGCTACGTGCTCATGTACT
TCAACCTGGGCTCCCTGCCCTGGCAGGGGCTCAAAGCAGCC
